Addgene plasmid #235993: SpRY_SlTH51-IP
Purpose: Expresses SpRY_SlTH51 in mammalian cells
Depositing lab: Tobias Cantz. Depositing organization: Medizinische Hochschule Hannover. Publication: PAM-interacting domain turn-helix 51 motifs can improve Cas9-SpRY activity. Eggenschwiler R, Hoffmann T, Dmytrenko O, Opitz M, Ackel-Zakour M, Wang P, McCallan SA, Fraguas-Eggenschwiler M, Niemann H, Patronov A, Beisel CL, Cantz T. Nucleic Acids Res. 2025 Aug 11;53(15):gkaf782. doi: 10.1093/nar/gkaf782. PubMed 40808297.
Backbone
  Vector backbone: pEF1a-IP
  Backbone size w/o insert (bp): 6278
  Vector type: Mammalian Expression, CRISPR
  Selectable markers: Puromycin
Growth in bacteria
  Bacterial resistance: Ampicillin, 100 μg/mL
  Growth temperature: 37°C
  Growth strain: DH5alpha
  Copy number: High Copy
Gene/Insert
  Gene/Insert name: SpRY_ATH51 (alt name: Cas9-SpRY with PID turn-helix 51 motif from S. lutetiensis Cas9)
  Species: Synthetic
  Mutation: ectopic insertion of 8 amino acids of PID turn-helix 51 from S. lutetiensis Cas9
  Promoter: EF-1a
  Cloning method: Gibson Cloning
  Sequencing primers: 5′ CGGCTTCATCAAGAGACAG
Terms and licenses: Academic/Nonprofit Terms; Industry Terms: Not Available to Industry
How to cite: SpRY_SlTH51-IP was a gift from Tobias Cantz (Addgene plasmid # 235993 ; http://n2t.net/addgene:235993 ; RRID:Addgene_235993)
