[The description below was written by a language model from this plasmid's Addgene catalogue record and pLannotate feature annotations shown in this document.]
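Description:
SpRY_SlTH51-IP is a mammalian expression plasmid for CRISPR work, built on the pEF1a-IP backbone and carrying an engineered variant of the near-PAMless Streptococcus pyogenes Cas9 derivative SpRY. The insert, assembled by Gibson cloning, is a synthetic SpRY coding sequence into which eight amino acids of the "turn-helix 51" motif from the PAM-interacting domain of Streptococcus lutetiensis Cas9 have been ectopically inserted. The associated work examined whether such motifs can improve SpRY activity. The record's insert field names it SpRY_ATH51, while the plasmid name and alternative name point to the S. lutetiensis (Sl) motif. The annotation recognises the open reading frame only as a Cas9 fragment, which is expected for a modified sequence.

Expression is driven by the strong constitutive human EF-1α promoter. Downstream of the nuclease, an EMCV IRES allows cap-independent translation of puromycin N-acetyltransferase from the same transcript, so puromycin selection enriches for cells that also express the Cas9 variant. A WPRE follows to enhance transcript stability and expression, and an SV40 polyadenylation signal lies further downstream. The backbone retains remnants of a lentiviral vector, namely a short cPPT/CTS fragment and a self-inactivating ΔU3 3' LTR. However, no 5' LTR or packaging signal is annotated, so the record supports use by transfection rather than as a packaged virus. An SV40 origin, a short β-globin insulator element and residual T7, lacZα and lacI fragments are also present. No guide RNA cassette is annotated, so a guide would need to be supplied separately. In bacteria the plasmid replicates from a high-copy pUC-type origin and is selected with ampicillin.
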