Features (pLannotate 1.2.2; 19 found; start..end, strand, type, name):
      1..1179    +  promoter       EF-1α promoter: strong constitutive promoter for human elongation factor EF-1α
   1250..5352    +  CDS            Cas9 (fragment): Cas9 (Csn1) endonuclease from the Streptococcus pyogenes Type II CRISPR/Cas system generates RNA-guided double strand breaks in DNA
   5583..6045    +  misc_feature   IRES: internal ribosome entry site (IRES) of the encephalomyocarditis virus (EMCV)
   6059..6658    +  CDS            PuroR: puromycin N-acetyltransferase; pac from Streptomyces alboniger; confers resistance to puromycin
   6684..7272    +  misc_feature   WPRE: woodchuck hepatitis virus posttranscriptional regulatory element
   7323..7342    +  misc_feature   cPPT/CTS (fragment): central polypurine tract and central termination sequence of HIV-1
   7344..7577    +  LTR            3' LTR (ΔU3): self-inactivating 3' long terminal repeat (LTR) from HIV-1
   7655..7776    +  polyA_signal   SV40 poly(A) signal: SV40 polyadenylation signal
   7816..7951    +  rep_origin     SV40 ori: SV40 origin of replication
   7972..7990    -  promoter       T7 promoter: promoter for bacteriophage T7 RNA polymerase
   7998..8017    +  CDS            lacZα (fragment): LacZα fragment of β-galactosidase; lacZ fragment
   8019..8111    -  CDS            lacI (fragment): lac repressor; lacI; The lac repressor binds to the lac operator to inhibit transcription in E. coli. This inhibition can be relieved by adding lactose or isopropyl-β-D-thiogalactopyranoside (IPTG).
   8294..8882    -  rep_origin     ori: high-copy-number ColE1/pMB1/pBR322/pUC origin of replication
   9053..9913    -  CDS            AmpR: β-lactamase; bla; confers resistance to ampicillin, carbenicillin, and related antibiotics
   9914..10018   -  promoter       AmpR promoter: bla
  10089..10117   -  misc_feature   bom (fragment): basis of mobility region from pBR322
  10250..10321   +  misc_feature   5' β-globin insulator: insulator upstream of the human β-globin locus (Farrell et al., 2002)
  10326..10372   -  terminator     T7 terminator: transcription terminator for bacteriophage T7 RNA polymerase
  10390..10438   -  polyA_signal   poly(A) signal: synthetic polyadenylation signal
>Addgene plasmid #235993 | SpRY_SlTH51-IP | addgene full sequence | sequence record 469269 | Addgene NGS Result
GGCTCCGGTGCCCGTCAGTGGGCAGAGCGCACATCGCCCACAGTCCCCGAGAAGTTGGGGGGAGGGGTCG
GCAATTGAACCGGTGCCTAGAGAAGGTGGCGCGGGGTAAACTGGGAAAGTGATGTCGTGTACTGGCTCCG
CCTTTTTCCCGAGGGTGGGGGAGAACCGTATATAAGTGCACTAGTCGCCGTGAACGTTCTTTTTCGCAAC
GGGTTTGCCGCCAGAACACAGGTAAGTGCCGTGTGTGGTTCCCGCGGGCCTGGCCTCTTTACGGGTTATG
GCCCTTGCGTGCCTTGAATTACTTCCACCTGGCTGCAGTACGTGATTCTTGATCCCGAGCTTCGGGTTGG
AAGTGGGTGGGAGAGTTCGTGGCCTTGCGCTTAAGGAGCCCCTTCGCCTCGTGCTTGAGTTGTGGCCTGG
CCTGGGCGCTGGGGCCGCCGCGTGCGAATCTGGTGGCACCTTCGCGCCTGTCTCGCTGCTTTCGATAAGT
CTCTAGCCATTTAAAATTTTTGATGACCTGCTGCGACGCTTTTTTTCTGGCAAGATAGTCTTGTAAATGC
GGGCCAAGATCAGCACACTGGTATTTCGGTTTTTGGGGCCGCGGGCGGCGACGGGGCCCGTGCGTCCCAG
CGCACATGTTCGGCGAGGCGGGGCCTGCGAGCGCGGCCACCGAGAATCGGACGGGGGTAGTCTCAAGCTG
CCCGGCCTGCTCTGGTGCCTGGCCTCGCGCCGCCGTGTATCGCCCCGCCCTGGGCGGCAAGGCTGGCCCG
GTCGGCACCAGTTGCGTGAGCGGAAAGATGGCCGCTTCCCGGCCCTGCTGCAGGGAGCACAAAATGGAGG
ACGCGGCGCTCGGGAGAGCGGGCGGGTGAGTCACCCACACAAAGGAAAAGGGCCTTTCCGTCCTCAGCCG
TCGCTTCATGTGACTCCACGGAGTACCGGGCGCCGTCCAGGCACCTCGATTAGTTCTCCAGCTTTTGGAG
TACGTCGTCTTTAGGTTGGGGGGAGGGGTTTTATGCGATGGAGTTTCCCCACACTGAGTGGGTGGAGACT
GAAGTTAGGCCAGCTTGGCACTTGATGTAATTCTCCTTGGAATTTGCCCTTTTTGAGTTTGGATCTTGGT
TCATTCTCAAGCCTCAGACAGTGGTTCAAAGTTTTTTTCTTCCATTTCAGGTGTCGTGAAAACTACCCCT
AAAAGCCAAAAGATCTTTGTCGATCCTACCATCCACTCGACACACCCGCCAGCGGCCGCATGGACAAGAA
GTACAGCATCGGCCTGGACATCGGCACCAACTCTGTGGGCTGGGCCGTGATCACCGACGAGTACAAGGTG
CCCAGCAAGAAATTCAAGGTGCTGGGCAACACCGACCGGCACAGCATCAAGAAGAACCTGATCGGAGCCC
TGCTGTTCGACAGCGGCGAAACAGCCGAGAGAACCCGGCTGAAGAGAACCGCCAGAAGAAGATACACCAG
ACGGAAGAACCGGATCTGCTATCTGCAAGAGATCTTCAGCAACGAGATGGCCAAGGTGGACGACAGCTTC
TTCCACAGACTGGAAGAGTCCTTCCTGGTGGAAGAGGATAAGAAGCACGAGCGGCACCCCATCTTCGGCA
ACATCGTGGACGAGGTGGCCTACCACGAGAAGTACCCCACCATCTACCACCTGAGAAAGAAACTGGTGGA
CAGCACCGACAAGGCCGACCTGCGGCTGATCTATCTGGCCCTGGCCCACATGATCAAGTTCCGGGGCCAC
TTCCTGATCGAGGGCGACCTGAACCCCGACAACAGCGACGTGGACAAGCTGTTCATCCAGCTGGTGCAGA
CCTACAACCAGCTGTTCGAGGAAAACCCCATCAACGCCAGCGGCGTGGACGCCAAGGCCATCCTGTCTGC
CAGACTGAGCAAGAGCAGACGGCTGGAAAATCTGATCGCCCAGCTGCCCGGCGAGAAGAAGAATGGCCTG
TTCGGAAACCTGATTGCCCTGAGCCTGGGCCTGACCCCCAACTTCAAGAGCAACTTCGACCTGGCCGAGG
ATGCCAAACTGCAGCTGAGCAAGGACACCTACGACGACGACCTGGACAACCTGCTGGCCCAGATCGGCGA
CCAGTACGCCGACCTGTTTCTGGCCGCCAAGAACCTGTCCGACGCCATCCTGCTGAGCGACATCCTGAGA
GTGAACACCGAGATCACCAAGGCCCCCCTGAGCGCCTCTATGATCAAGAGATACGACGAGCACCACCAGG
ACCTGACCCTGCTGAAAGCTCTCGTGCGGCAGCAGCTGCCTGAGAAGTACAAAGAGATTTTCTTCGACCA
GAGCAAGAACGGCTACGCCGGCTACATTGACGGCGGAGCCAGCCAGGAAGAGTTCTACAAGTTCATCAAG
CCCATCCTGGAAAAGATGGACGGCACCGAGGAACTGCTCGTGAAGCTGAACAGAGAGGACCTGCTGCGGA
AGCAGCGGACCTTCGACAACGGCAGCATCCCCCACCAGATCCACCTGGGAGAGCTGCACGCCATTCTGCG
GCGGCAGGAAGATTTTTACCCATTCCTGAAGGACAACCGGGAAAAGATCGAGAAGATCCTGACCTTCCGC
ATCCCCTACTACGTGGGCCCTCTGGCCAGGGGAAACAGCAGATTCGCCTGGATGACCAGAAAGAGCGAGG
AAACCATCACCCCCTGGAACTTCGAGGAAGTGGTGGACAAGGGCGCTTCCGCCCAGAGCTTCATCGAGCG
GATGACCAACTTCGATAAGAACCTGCCCAACGAGAAGGTGCTGCCCAAGCACAGCCTGCTGTACGAGTAC
TTCACCGTGTATAACGAGCTGACCAAAGTGAAATACGTGACCGAGGGAATGAGAAAGCCCGCCTTCCTGA
GCGGCGAGCAGAAAAAGGCCATCGTGGACCTGCTGTTCAAGACCAACCGGAAAGTGACCGTGAAGCAGCT
GAAAGAGGACTACTTCAAGAAAATCGAGTGCTTCGACTCCGTGGAAATCTCCGGCGTGGAAGATCGGTTC
AACGCCTCCCTGGGCACATACCACGATCTGCTGAAAATTATCAAGGACAAGGACTTCCTGGACAATGAGG
AAAACGAGGACATTCTGGAAGATATCGTGCTGACCCTGACACTGTTTGAGGACAGAGAGATGATCGAGGA
ACGGCTGAAAACCTATGCCCACCTGTTCGACGACAAAGTGATGAAGCAGCTGAAGCGGCGGAGATACACC
GGCTGGGGCAGGCTGAGCCGGAAGCTGATCAACGGCATCCGGGACAAGCAGTCCGGCAAGACAATCCTGG
ATTTCCTGAAGTCCGACGGCTTCGCCAACAGAAACTTCATGCAGCTGATCCACGACGACAGCCTGACCTT
TAAAGAGGACATCCAGAAAGCCCAGGTGTCCGGCCAGGGCGATAGCCTGCACGAGCACATTGCCAATCTG
GCCGGCAGCCCCGCCATTAAGAAGGGCATCCTGCAGACAGTGAAGGTGGTGGACGAGCTCGTGAAAGTGA
TGGGCCGGCACAAGCCCGAGAACATCGTGATCGAAATGGCCAGAGAGAACCAGACCACCCAGAAGGGACA
GAAGAACAGCCGCGAGAGAATGAAGCGGATCGAAGAGGGCATCAAAGAGCTGGGCAGCCAGATCCTGAAA
GAACACCCCGTGGAAAACACCCAGCTGCAGAACGAGAAGCTGTACCTGTACTACCTGCAGAATGGGCGGG
ATATGTACGTGGACCAGGAACTGGACATCAACCGGCTGTCCGACTACGATGTGGACCATATCGTGCCTCA
GAGCTTTCTGAAGGACGACTCCATCGACAACAAGGTGCTGACCAGAAGCGACAAGAACCGGGGCAAGAGC
GACAACGTGCCCTCCGAAGAGGTCGTGAAGAAGATGAAGAACTACTGGCGGCAGCTGCTGAACGCCAAGC
TGATTACCCAGAGAAAGTTCGACAATCTGACCAAGGCCGAGAGAGGCGGCCTGAGCGAACTGGATAAGGC
CGGCTTCATCAAGAGACAGCTGGTGGAAACCCGGCAGATCACAAAGCACGTGGCACAGATCCTGGACTCC
CGGATGAACACTAAGTACGACGAGAATGACAAGCTGATCCGGGAAGTGAAAGTGATCACCCTGAAGTCCA
AGCTGGTGTCCGATTTCCGGAAGGATTTCCAGTTTTACAAAGTGCGCGAGATCAACAACTACCACCACGC
CCACGACGCCTACCTGAACGCCGTCGTGGGAACCGCCCTGATCAAAAAGTACCCTAAGCTGGAAAGCGAG
TTCGTGTACGGCGACTACAAGGTGTACGACGTGCGGAAGATGATCGCCAAGAGCGAGCAGGAAATCGGCA
AGGCTACCGCCAAGTACTTCTTCTACAGCAACATCATGAACTTTTTCAAGACCGAGATTACCCTGGCCAA
CGGCGAGATCCGGAAGCGGCCTCTGATCGAGACAAACGGCGAAACCGGGGAGATCGTGTGGGATAAGGGC
CGGGATTTTGCCACCGTGCGGAAAGTGCTGAGCATGCCCCAAGTGAATATCGTGAAAAAGACCGAGGTGC
AGACAGGCGGCTTCAGCAAAGAGTCTATCAGACCCAAGAGGAACAGCGATAAGCTGATCGCCAGAAAGAA
GGACTGGGACCCTAAGAAGTACGGCGGCTTCCTGTGGCCCACCGTGGCCTATTCTGTGCTGGTGGTGGCC
AAAGTGGAAAAGGGCAAGTCCAAGAAACTGAAGAGTGTGAAAGAGCTGCTGGGGATCACCATCATGGAAA
GAAGCAGCTTCGAGAAGAATCCCATCGACTTTCTGGAAGCCAAGGGCTACAAAGAAGTGAAAAAGGACCT
GATCATCAAGCTGCCTAAGTACTCCCTGTTCGAGCTGGAAAACGGCCGGAAGAGAATGCTGGCCTCTGCC
AAGCAGCTGCAGAAGGGAAACGAACTGGCCCTGCCCTCCAAATATGTGAACTTCCTGTACCTGGCCAGCC
ACTATGAGAAGCTGAAGGGCTCCCCCGAGGATAATGAGCAGAAACAGCTGTTTGTGGAACAGCACAAGCA
CTACCTGGACGAGATCATCGAGCAGATCAGCGAGTTCTCCAAGAGAACCAAGCTGATAGATAAGAAGTTG
CTGGACAAAGTGCTGTCCGCCTACAACAAGCACCGGGATAAGCCCATCAGAGAGCAGGCCGAGAATATCA
TCCACCTGTTTACCCTGACCAGACTGGGAGCCCCTAGAGCCTTCAAGTACTTTGACACCACCATCGACCC
CAAGCAGTACAGAAGCACCAAAGAGGTGCTGGACGCCACCCTGATCCACCAGAGCATCACCGGCCTGTAC
GAGACACGGATCGACCTGTCTCAGCTGGGAGGTGACTCTGGAGGATCTGGAGGCAGCAAGAGAACCGCCG
ATGGAAGCGAGTTCGAGTCTCCCAAGAAGAAGAGGAAAGTCGGAAGCGGATAAGCTGCCAAGCTTCCGAG
CTCTCGAATTCAAAGGAGGTACCCCCCCCCCCTAACGTTACTGGCCGAAGCCGCTTGGAATAAGGCCGGT
GTGCGTTTGTCTATATGTTATTTTCCACCATATTGCCGTCTTTTGGCAATGTGAGGGCCCGGAAACCTGG
CCCTGTCTTCTTGACGAGCATTCCTAGGGGTCTTTCCCCTCTCGCCAAAGGAATGCAAGGTCTGTTGAAT
GTCGTGAAGGAAGCAGTTCCTCTGGAAGCTTCTTGAAGACAAACAACGTCTGTAGCGACCCTTTGCAGGC
AGCGGAACCCCCCACCTGGCGACAGGTGCCTCTGCGGCCAAAAGCCACGTGTATAAGATACACCTGCAAA
GGCGGCACAACCCCAGTGCCACGTTGTGAGTTGGATAGTTGTGGAAAGAGTCAAATGGCTCTCCTCAAGC
GTATTCAACAAGGGGCTGAAGGATGCCCAGAAGGTACCCCATTGTATGGGATCTGATCTGGGGCCTCGGT
GCACATGCTTTACATGTGTTTAGTCGAGGTTAAAAAAACGTCTAGGCCCCCCGAACCACGGGGACGTGGT
TTTCCTTTGAAAAACACGATGATAATATGGCCACAACCATGACCGAGTACAAGCCCACGGTGCGCCTCGC
CACCCGCGACGACGTCCCCAGGGCCGTACGCACCCTCGCCGCCGCGTTCGCCGACTACCCCGCCACGCGC
CACACCGTCGATCCGGACCGCCACATCGAGCGGGTCACCGAGCTGCAAGAACTCTTCCTCACGCGCGTCG
GGCTCGACATCGGCAAGGTGTGGGTCGCGGACGACGGCGCCGCGGTGGCGGTCTGGACCACGCCGGAGAG
CGTCGAAGCGGGGGCGGTGTTCGCCGAGATCGGCCCGCGCATGGCCGAGTTGAGCGGTTCCCGGCTGGCC
GCGCAGCAACAGATGGAAGGCCTCCTGGCGCCGCACCGGCCCAAGGAGCCCGCGTGGTTCCTGGCCACCG
TCGGCGTCTCGCCCGACCACCAGGGCAAGGGTCTGGGCAGCGCCGTCGTGCTCCCCGGAGTGGAGGCGGC
CGAGCGCGCCGGGGTGCCCGCCTTCCTGGAGACCTCCGCGCCCCGCAACCTCCCCTTCTACGAGCGGCTC
GGCTTCACCGTCACCGCCGACGTCGAGGTGCCCGAAGGACCGCGCACCTGGTGCATGACCCGCAAGCCCG
GTGCCTGAAAACCCGCTGATCAGCAAAGTCGACAATCAACCTCTGGATTACAAAATTTGTGAAAGATTGA
CTGGTATTCTTAACTATGTTGCTCCTTTTACGCTATGTGGATACGCTGCTTTAATGCCTTTGTATCATGC
TATTGCTTCCCGTATGGCTTTCATTTTCTCCTCCTTGTATAAATCCTGGTTGCTGTCTCTTTATGAGGAG
TTGTGGCCCGTTGTCAGGCAACGTGGCGTGGTGTGCACTGTGTTTGCTGACGCAACCCCCACTGGTTGGG
GCATTGCCACCACCTGTCAGCTCCTTTCCGGGACTTTCGCTTTCCCCCTCCCTATTGCCACGGCGGAACT
CATCGCCGCCTGCCTTGCCCGCTGCTGGACAGGGGCTCGGCTGTTGGGCACTGACAATTCCGTGGTGTTG
TCGGGGAAATCATCGTCCTTTCCTTGGCTGCTCGCCTGTGTTGCCACCTGGATTCTGCGCGGGACGTCCT
TCTGCTACGTCCCTTCGGCCCTCAATCCAGCGGACCTTCCTTCCCGCGGCCTGCTGCCGGCTCTGCGGCC
TCTTCCGCGTCTTCGCCTTCGCCCTCAGACGAGTCGGATCTCCCTTTGGGCCGCCTCCCCGCGTCGACTT
TAAGACCAATGACTTACAAGGCAGCTGTAGATCTTAGCCACTTTTTAAAAGAAAAGGGGGGACTGGAAGG
GCTAATTCACTCCCAACGAAGACAAGATCTGCTTTTTGCTTGTACTGGGTCTCTCTGGTTAGACCAGATC
TGAGCCTGGGAGCTCTCTGGCTAACTAGGGAACCCACTGCTTAAGCCTCAATAAAGCTTGCCTTGAGTGC
TTCAAGTAGTGTGTGCCCGTCTGTTGTGTGACTCTGGTAACTAGAGATCCCTCAGACCCTTTTAGTCAGT
GTGGAAAATCTCTAGCAGTACGTATAGTAGTTCATGTCATCTTATTATTCAGTATTTATAACTTGCAAAG
AAATGAATATCAGAGAGTGAGAGGAACTTGTTTATTGCAGCTTATAATGGTTACAAATAAAGCAATAGCA
TCACAAATTTCACAAATAAAGCATTTTTTTCACTGCATTCTAGTTGTGGTTTGTCCAAACTCATCAATGT
ATCTTATCATGTCTGGCTCTAGCTATCCCGCCCCTAACTCCGCCCATCCCGCCCCTAACTCCGCCCAGTT
CCGCCCATTCTCCGCCCCATGGCTGACTAATTTTTTTTATTTATGCAGAGGCCGAGGCCGCCTCGGCCTC
TGAGCTATTCCAGAAGTAGTGAGGAGGCTTTTTTGGAGGCCTAGGGACGTACCCAATTCGCCCTATAGTG
AGTCGTATTACGCGCGCTCACTGGCCGTCGTTTTACACTCACTGCCCGCTTTCCAGTCGGGAAACCTGTC
GTGCCAGCTGCATTAATGAATCGGCCAACGCGCGGGAAGAGGCGGTTTGCGTATTGGGCGCTCTTCCGCT
TCCTCGCTCACTGACTCGCTGCGCTCGGTCGTTCGGCTGCGGCGAGCGGTATCAGCTCACTCAAAGGCGG
TAATACGGTTATCCACAGAATCAGGGGATAACGCAGGAAAGAACATGTGAGCAAAAGGCCAGCAAAAGGC
CAGGAACCGTAAAAAGGCCGCGTTGCTGGCGTTTTTCCATAGGCTCCGCCCCCCTGACGAGCATCACAAA
AATCGACGCTCAAGTCAGAGGTGGCGAAACCCGACAGGACTATAAAGATACCAGGCGTTTCCCCCTGGAA
GCTCCCTCGTGCGCTCTCCTGTTCCGACCCTGCCGCTTACCGGATACCTGTCCGCCTTTCTCCCTTCGGG
AAGCGTGGCGCTTTCTCATAGCTCACGCTGTAGGTATCTCAGTTCGGTGTAGGTCGTTCGCTCCAAGCTG
GGCTGTGTGCACGAACCCCCCGTTCAGCCCGACCGCTGCGCCTTATCCGGTAACTATCGTCTTGAGTCCA
ACCCGGTAAGACACGACTTATCGCCACTGGCAGCAGCCACTGGTAACAGGATTAGCAGAGCGAGGTATGT
AGGCGGTGCTACAGAGTTCTTGAAGTGGTGGCCTAACTACGGCTACACTAGAAGAACAGTATTTGGTATC
TGCGCTCTGCTGAAGCCAGTTACCTTCGGAAAAAGAGTTGGTAGCTCTTGATCCGGCAAACAAACCACCG
CTGGTAGCGGTGGTTTTTTTGTTTGCAAGCAGCAGATTACGCGCAGAAAAAAAGGATCTCAAGAAGATCC
TTTGATCTTTTCTACGGGGTCTGACACTCAGTGGAACGAAAACTCACGTTAAGGGATTTTGGTCATGAGA
TTATCAAAAAGGATCTTCACCTAGATCCTTTTAAATTAAAAATGAAGTTTTAAATCAATCTAAAGTATAT
ATGAGTAAACTTGGTCTGACAGTTACCAATGCTTAATCAGTGAGGCACCTATCTCAGCGATCTGTCTATT
TCGTTCATCCATAGTTGCCTGACTCCCCGTCGTGTAGATAACTACGATACGGGAGGGCTTACCATCTGGC
CCCAGTGCTGCAATGATACCGCGAGACCCACGCTCACCGGCTCCAGATTTATCAGCAATAAACCAGCCAG
CCGGAAGGGCCGAGCGCAGAAGTGGTCCTGCAACTTTATCCGCCTCCATCCAGTCTATTAATTGTTGCCG
GGAAGCTAGAGTAAGTAGTTCGCCAGTTAATAGTTTGCGCAACGTTGTTGCCATTGCTACAGGCATCGTG
GTGTCACGCTCGTCGTTTGGTATGGCTTCATTCAGCTCCGGTTCCCAACGATCAAGGCGAGTTACATGAT
CCCCCATGTTGTGCAAAAAAGCGGTTAGCTCCTTCGGTCCTCCGATCGTTGTCAGAAGTAAGTTGGCCGC
AGTGTTATCACTCATGGTTATGGCAGCACTGCATAATTCTCTTACTGTCATGCCATCCGTAAGATGCTTT
TCTGTGACTGGTGAGTACTCAACCAAGTCATTCTGAGAATAGTGTATGCGGCGACCGAGTTGCTCTTGCC
CGGCGTCAATACGGGATAATACCGCGCCACATAGCAGAACTTTAAAAGTGCTCATCATTGGAAAACGTTC
TTCGGGGCGAAAACTCTCAAGGATCTTACCGCTGTTGAGATCCAGTTCGATGTAACCCACTCGTGCACCC
AACTGATCTTCAGCATCTTTTACTTTCACCAGCGTTTCTGGGTGAGCAAAAACAGGAAGGCAAAATGCCG
CAAAAAAGGGAATAAGGGCGACACGGAAATGTTGAATACTCATACTCTTCCTTTTTCAATATTATTGAAG
CATTTATCAGGGTTATTGTCTCATGAGCGGATACATATTTGAATGTATTTAGAAAAATAAACAAATAGGG
GTTCCGCGCACATTTCCCCGAAAAGTGCCACCTGACGTCGACGGATCGGGAGATCGATCTCCCGATCCCC
TAGGGTCGACTCTCAGTACAATCTGCTCTGATGCCGCTCGACTCTGGCTCTATCGAATCTCCGTCGTTTC
GAGCTTACGCGAACAGCCGTGGCGCTCATTTGCTCGTCGGGCATCGAATCTCGTCAGCTATCGTCAGCTT
ACCTTTTTGGCAGCGATCGCGGCTCCCGACATCTTGGACCATTAGCTCCACAGGTATCTTCTTCCCTCTA
GTGGTCATAACAGCAGCTTCAGCTACCTCTCAATTCAAAAAACCCCTCAAGACCCGTTTAGAGGCCCCAA
GGGGTTATGCTATCAATCGTTGCGTTACACACACAAAAAACCAACACACATCCATCTTCGATGGATAGCG
ATTTTATTATCTAACTGCTGATCGAGTGTAGCCAGATCTCGTGA
